Addgene plasmid #138757: pPD528 VP16-ZF21
Purpose: Constitutive expression of VP16-ZF21 under the CMV promoter.
Depositing lab: Joshua Leonard. Depositing organization: Northwestern University. Publication: The COMET toolkit for composing customizable genetic programs in mammalian cells. Donahue PS, Draut JW, Muldoon JJ, Edelstein HI, Bagheri N, Leonard JN. Nat Commun. 2020 Feb 7;11(1):779. doi: 10.1038/s41467-019-14147-5. PubMed 32034124.
Backbone
  Vector backbone: pPD005 pcDNA Golden Gate
  Vector type: Mammalian Expression, Synthetic Biology
Growth in bacteria
  Bacterial resistance: Ampicillin, 100 μg/mL
  Growth temperature: 37°C
  Growth strain: DH5alpha
  Copy number: High Copy
Gene/Insert
  Gene/Insert name: VP16-ZF21
  Species: Synthetic
  Promoter: CMV
  Tag / fusion protein: 3xFlag (N terminal on insert)
  Cloning method: Restriction Enzyme; 5′ cloning site NheI (not destroyed); 3′ cloning site NotI (not destroyed)
  Sequencing primers: 5′ CGCAAATGGGCGGTAGGCGTG; 3′ TAGAAGGCACAGTCGAGG
Terms and licenses: Academic/Nonprofit Terms; Industry Terms: Not Available to Industry
Depositor comments: Leonard Lab plasmid reference number: L1294
How to cite: pPD528 VP16-ZF21 was a gift from Joshua Leonard (Addgene plasmid # 138757 ; http://n2t.net/addgene:138757 ; RRID:Addgene_138757)
