[The description below was written by a language model from this plasmid's Addgene catalogue record and pLannotate feature annotations shown in this document.]
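Description:
pPD528 VP16-ZF21 is a mammalian expression plasmid of about 5 kb built on pPD005, a pcDNA-derived backbone adapted for Golden Gate assembly, and it belongs to the COMET toolkit of parts for composing genetic programs in mammalian cells. It is propagated in E. coli as a high-copy plasmid through a ColE1/pUC-type origin and selected with ampicillin via the β-lactamase gene and its native promoter. An f1 phage origin and remnants of lac regulatory sequences are also present in the backbone. Downstream of the SV40 early promoter, the annotation detects only a short fragment of a bleomycin-family resistance gene followed by the SV40 polyadenylation signal. The plasmid therefore does not appear to carry an intact mammalian selection marker and is best suited to transient transfection.

The payload is a synthetic transcription factor driven by the human CMV immediate early enhancer and promoter and terminated by the bovine growth hormone polyadenylation signal. A T7 promoter sits just upstream of the coding region. The open reading frame, cloned between NheI and NotI sites, begins with an N-terminal 3xFLAG epitope for detection, followed by the herpes simplex virus VP16 transactivation domain fused to the zinc finger DNA-binding domain ZF21. The zinc finger portion is not picked up by the automated annotation but presumably occupies the unannotated stretch between VP16 and the poly(A) signal. Constitutive expression yields an activator that should bind its cognate ZF21 sites and recruit the transcriptional machinery, allowing it to switch on matching reporter or output promoters in engineered gene circuits. The record does not describe those target promoters.
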