Features (pLannotate 1.2.2; 21 found; start..end, strand, type, name):
     28..80      -  misc_feature   bom (fragment): basis of mobility region from pBR322
    235..614     +  enhancer       CMV enhancer: human cytomegalovirus immediate early enhancer
    615..818     +  promoter       CMV promoter: human cytomegalovirus (CMV) immediate early promoter
    814..847     +  LTR            5' LTR (truncated) (fragment): truncated 5' long terminal repeat (LTR) from HIV-1
    863..881     +  promoter       T7 promoter: promoter for bacteriophage T7 RNA polymerase
    952..975     +  CDS            3xFLAG (fragment): three tandem FLAG® epitope tags
   1045..1278    +  CDS            VP16_HHV11 (fragment): Experimental evidence at protein level: Swiss-Prot protein existence level 1. May play a role in the aggregation of tegument proteins around nucleocapsids during virus morphogenesis. From Human herpesvirus 1 (strain 17) (HHV-1) (Human herpes simplex virus 1).
   1617..1728    +  polyA_signal   bGH poly(A) signal: bovine growth hormone polyadenylation signal
   1845..1866    +  promoter       SV40 promoter (fragment): SV40 enhancer and early promoter
   1887..2315    +  rep_origin     f1 ori (sequence partly withheld): f1 bacteriophage origin of replication; arrow indicates direction of (+) strand synthesis
   2320..2342    +  promoter       SV40 promoter (fragment): SV40 enhancer and early promoter
   2343..2534    +  promoter       SV40 promoter: SV40 early promoter
   2561..2659    +  CDS            ble (fragment): BLE_KLEPN - Experimental evidence at protein level: Swiss-Prot protein existence level 1. Binding protein with a strong affinity to the bleomycin family of antibiotics. Binds to CL990; an antimitotic-antibiotic compound. From Klebsiella pneumoniae.
   2654..2775    +  polyA_signal   SV40 poly(A) signal: SV40 polyadenylation signal
   2848..2864    -  protein_bind   lac operator: The lac repressor binds to the lac operator to inhibit transcription in E. coli. This inhibition can be relieved by adding lactose or isopropyl-β-D-thiogalactopyranoside (IPTG). lac repressor encoded by lacI
   2872..2902    -  promoter       lac promoter: promoter for the E. coli lac operon
   2917..2938    -  protein_bind   CAP binding site: CAP binding activates transcription in the presence of cAMP. E. coli catabolite activator protein
   2951..3043    -  CDS            lacI (fragment): lac repressor; lacI; The lac repressor binds to the lac operator to inhibit transcription in E. coli. This inhibition can be relieved by adding lactose or isopropyl-β-D-thiogalactopyranoside (IPTG).
   3226..3814    -  rep_origin     ori: high-copy-number ColE1/pMB1/pBR322/pUC origin of replication
   3985..4845    -  CDS            AmpR: β-lactamase; bla; confers resistance to ampicillin, carbenicillin, and related antibiotics
   4846..4950    -  promoter       AmpR promoter: bla
>Addgene plasmid #138757 | pPD528 VP16-ZF21 | addgene full sequence | sequence record 320123 | Addgene NGS Result
GACGGATCGGGAGATCTCCCGATCCCCTATGGTGCACTCTCAGTACAATCTGCTCTGATGCCGCATAGTT
AAGCCAGTATCTGCTCCCTGCTTGTGTGTTGGAGGTCGCTGAGTAGTGCGCGAGCAAAATTTAAGCTACA
ACAAGGCAAGGCTTGACCGACAATTGCATGAAGAATCTGCTTAGGGTTAGGCGTTTTGCGCTGCTTCGCG
ATGTACGGGCCAGATATACGCGTTGACATTGATTATTGACTAGTTATTAATAGTAATCAATTACGGGGTC
ATTAGTTCATAGCCCATATATGGAGTTCCGCGTTACATAACTTACGGTAAATGGCCCGCCTGGCTGACCG
CCCAACGACCCCCGCCCATTGACGTCAATAATGACGTATGTTCCCATAGTAACGCCAATAGGGACTTTCC
ATTGACGTCAATGGGTGGAGTATTTACGGTAAACTGCCCACTTGGCAGTACATCAAGTGTATCATATGCC
AAGTACGCCCCCTATTGACGTCAATGACGGTAAATGGCCCGCCTGGCATTATGCCCAGTACATGACCTTA
TGGGACTTTCCTACTTGGCAGTACATCTACGTATTAGTCATCGCTATTACCATGGTGATGCGGTTTTGGC
AGTACATCAATGGGCGTGGATAGCGGTTTGACTCACGGGGATTTCCAAGTCTCCACCCCATTGACGTCAA
TGGGAGTTTGTTTTGGCACCAAAATCAACGGGACTTTCCAAAATGTCGTAACAACTCCGCCCCATTGACG
CAAATGGGCGGTAGGCGTGTACGGTGGGAGGTCTATATAAGCAGAGCTCTCTGGCTAACTAGAGAACCCA
CTGCTTACTGGCTTATCGAAATTAATACGACTCACTATAGGGAGTCCCAAGCTGGCTAGCGCCACCATGG
ATTATAAGGATCACGATGGCGACTACAAGGACCACGATATTGACTACAAAGACGATGACGATAAAATGGC
TCCTAAGAAAAAGCGCAAAGTCGGTATCCATGGCGTTCCCGGATCCGTCGACGGTGGACTGCAGGCCCCA
CCAACCGATGTTTCTTTAGGTGATGAGTTACATTTGGACGGTGAGGACGTAGCTATGGCACATGCAGATG
CCTTAGACGATTTTGACTTGGATATGTTAGGAGATGGAGATTCACCAGGACCTGGTTTCACACCACACGA
TTCAGCTCCATACGGTGCTTTGGACATGGCCGATTTCGAATTTGAACAGATGTTTACTGATGCCTTGGGT
ATAGACGAATACGGTGGTGGAGGTACCGGTGGAGCTAGACCCGGGGAGCGCCCCTTCCAGTGTCGCATTT
GCATGCGGAACTTTTCGAGAAATTTCATTTTGCAAAGACATACCCGTACTCATACCGGTGAAAAACCGTT
TCAGTGTCGGATCTGTATGCGAAATTTCTCCCAAGGTGGTAATTTGGTTAGACATCTACGTACGCACACC
GGCGAGAAGCCATTCCAATGCCGAATATGCATGCGCAACTTCAGTCAACAAACTGGTTTGAATGTTCACC
TAAAAACCCACCTGAGAGGATCTTAAGCGGCCGCTCGAGTCTAGAGGGCCCGTTTAAACCCGCTGATCAG
CCTCGACTGTGCCTTCTAGTTGCCAGCCATCTGTTGTTTGCCCCTCCCCCGTGCCTTCCTTGACCCTGGA
AGGTGCCACTCCCACTGTCCTTTCCTAATAAAATGAGGAAATTGCATCGCATTGTCTGAGTAGGTGTCAT
TCTATTCTGGGGGGTGGGGTGGGGCAGGACAGCAAGGGGGAGGATTGGGAAGTCAATAGCAGGCATGCTG
GGGATGCGGTGGGCTCTATGGCTTCTGAGGCGGAAAGAACCAGCTGGGGCTCTAGGGGGTATCCCC
[124 nt withheld, positions 1887-2010]
C
[91 nt withheld, positions 2012-2102]
A
[49 nt withheld, positions 2104-2152]
CCTTTGACGTTGGAGTCCACGTTCTTT
[37 nt withheld, positions 2180-2216]
ACCCTATCTCGGTCTATTCTTTTGATTTATAAGGGATTTTGCCGATTTCGGCCTATTGGTTAAAAAATGA
GCTGATTTAACAAAAATTTAACGCGAATTAATTCTGTGGAATGTGTGTCAGTTAGGCTCAATTAGTCAGC
AACCATAGTCCCGCCCCTAACTCCGCCCATCCCGCCCCTAACTCCGCCCAGTTCCGCCCATTCTCCGCCC
CATGGCTGACTAATTTTTTTTATTTATGCAGAGGCCGAGGCCGCCTCTGCCTCTGAGCTATTCCAGAAGT
AGTGAGGAGGCTTTTTTGGAGGCCTAGGCTTTTGCAAAAAGCTCCCGGGAGCTTGTATATCCATTTTCGG
AGGTTGGGCTTCGGAATCGTTTTCCGGGACGCCGGCTGGATGATCCTCCAGCGCGGGGATCTCATGCTGG
AGTTCTTCGCCCACCCCAACTTGTTTATTGCAGCTTATAATGGTTACAAATAAAGCAATAGCATCACAAA
TTTCACAAATAAAGCATTTTTTTCACTGCATTCTAGTTGTGGTTTGTCCAAACTCATCAATGTATCTTAT
CATGTCTGTATACCGTCGACCTCTAGCTAGAGCTTGGCGTAATCATGGTCATAGCTGTTTCCTGTGTGAA
ATTGTTATCCGCTCACAATTCCACACAACATACGAGCCGGAAGCATAAAGTGTAAAGCCTGGGGTGCCTA
ATGAGTGAGCTAACTCACATTAATTGCGTTGCGCTCACTGCCCGCTTTCCAGTCGGGAAACCTGTCGTGC
CAGCTGCATTAATGAATCGGCCAACGCGCGGGGAGAGGCGGTTTGCGTATTGGGCGCTCTTCCGCTTCCT
CGCTCACTGACTCGCTGCGCTCGGTCGTTCGGCTGCGGCGAGCGGTATCAGCTCACTCAAAGGCGGTAAT
ACGGTTATCCACAGAATCAGGGGATAACGCAGGAAAGAACATGTGAGCAAAAGGCCAGCAAAAGGCCAGG
AACCGTAAAAAGGCCGCGTTGCTGGCGTTTTTCCATAGGCTCCGCCCCCCTGACGAGCATCACAAAAATC
GACGCTCAAGTCAGAGGTGGCGAAACCCGACAGGACTATAAAGATACCAGGCGTTTCCCCCTGGAAGCTC
CCTCGTGCGCTCTCCTGTTCCGACCCTGCCGCTTACCGGATACCTGTCCGCCTTTCTCCCTTCGGGAAGC
GTGGCGCTTTCTCATAGCTCACGCTGTAGGTATCTCAGTTCGGTGTAGGTCGTTCGCTCCAAGCTGGGCT
GTGTGCACGAACCCCCCGTTCAGCCCGACCGCTGCGCCTTATCCGGTAACTATCGTCTTGAGTCCAACCC
GGTAAGACACGACTTATCGCCACTGGCAGCAGCCACTGGTAACAGGATTAGCAGAGCGAGGTATGTAGGC
GGTGCTACAGAGTTCTTGAAGTGGTGGCCTAACTACGGCTACACTAGAAGAACAGTATTTGGTATCTGCG
CTCTGCTGAAGCCAGTTACCTTCGGAAAAAGAGTTGGTAGCTCTTGATCCGGCAAACAAACCACCGCTGG
TAGCGGTGGTTTTTTTGTTTGCAAGCAGCAGATTACGCGCAGAAAAAAAGGATCTCAAGAAGATCCTTTG
ATCTTTTCTACGGGGTCTGACGCTCAGTGGAACGAAAACTCACGTTAAGGGATTTTGGTCATGAGATTAT
CAAAAAGGATCTTCACCTAGATCCTTTTAAATTAAAAATGAAGTTTTAAATCAATCTAAAGTATATATGA
GTAAACTTGGTCTGACAGTTACCAATGCTTAATCAGTGAGGCACCTATCTCAGCGATCTGTCTATTTCGT
TCATCCATAGTTGCCTGACTCCCCGTCGTGTAGATAACTACGATACGGGAGGGCTTACCATCTGGCCCCA
GTGCTGCAATGATACCGCGAGATCCACGCTCACCGGCTCCAGATTTATCAGCAATAAACCAGCCAGCCGG
AAGGGCCGAGCGCAGAAGTGGTCCTGCAACTTTATCCGCCTCCATCCAGTCTATTAATTGTTGCCGGGAA
GCTAGAGTAAGTAGTTCGCCAGTTAATAGTTTGCGCAACGTTGTTGCCATTGCTACAGGCATCGTGGTGT
CACGCTCGTCGTTTGGTATGGCTTCATTCAGCTCCGGTTCCCAACGATCAAGGCGAGTTACATGATCCCC
CATGTTGTGCAAAAAAGCGGTTAGCTCCTTCGGTCCTCCGATCGTTGTCAGAAGTAAGTTGGCCGCAGTG
TTATCACTCATGGTTATGGCAGCACTGCATAATTCTCTTACTGTCATGCCATCCGTAAGATGCTTTTCTG
TGACTGGTGAGTACTCAACCAAGTCATTCTGAGAATAGTGTATGCGGCGACCGAGTTGCTCTTGCCCGGC
GTCAATACGGGATAATACCGCGCCACATAGCAGAACTTTAAAAGTGCTCATCATTGGAAAACGTTCTTCG
GGGCGAAAACTCTCAAGGATCTTACCGCTGTTGAGATCCAGTTCGATGTAACCCACTCGTGCACCCAACT
GATCTTCAGCATCTTTTACTTTCACCAGCGTTTCTGGGTGAGCAAAAACAGGAAGGCAAAATGCCGCAAA
AAAGGGAATAAGGGCGACACGGAAATGTTGAATACTCATACTCTTCCTTTTTCAATATTATTGAAGCATT
TATCAGGGTTATTGTCTCATGAGCGGATACATATTTGAATGTATTTAGAAAAATAAACAAATAGGGGTTC
CGCGCACATTTCCCCGAAAAGTGCCACCTGACGTC
