>Addgene plasmid #138757 | pPD528 VP16-ZF21 | depositor partial sequence | sequence record 268181 | VP16-ZF21 gene
ATGGATTATAAGGATCACGATGGCGACTACAAGGACCACGATATTGACTACAAAGACGATGACGATAAAA
TGGCTCCTAAGAAAAAGCGCAAAGTCGGTATCCATGGCGTTCCCGGATCCGTCGACGGTGGACTGCAGGC
CCCACCAACCGATGTTTCTTTAGGTGATGAGTTACATTTGGACGGTGAGGACGTAGCTATGGCACATGCA
GATGCCTTAGACGATTTTGACTTGGATATGTTAGGAGATGGAGATTCACCAGGACCTGGTTTCACACCAC
ACGATTCAGCTCCATACGGTGCTTTGGACATGGCCGATTTCGAATTTGAACAGATGTTTACTGATGCCTT
GGGTATAGACGAATACGGTGGTGGAGGTACCGGTGGAGCTAGACCCGGGGAGCGCCCCTTCCAGTGTCGC
ATTTGCATGCGGAACTTTTCGAGAAATTTCATTTTGCAAAGACATACCCGTACTCATACCGGTGAAAAAC
CGTTTCAGTGTCGGATCTGTATGCGAAATTTCTCCCAAGGTGGTAATTTGGTTAGACATCTACGTACGCA
CACCGGCGAGAAGCCATTCCAATGCCGAATATGCATGCGCAACTTCAGTCAACAAACTGGTTTGAATGTT
CACCTAAAAACCCACCTGAGAGGATCTTAA
